Addgene plasmid #105833: pCMV iGluf
Purpose: Fast indicator for extracellular glutamate imaging
Depositing lab: Katalin Torok. Depositing organization: City, University of London. Publication: Ultrafast glutamate sensors resolve high-frequency release at Schaffer collateral synapses. Helassa N, Durst CD, Coates C, Kerruth S, Arif U, Schulze C, Wiegert JS, Geeves M, Oertner TG, Torok K. Proc Natl Acad Sci U S A. 2018 May 7. pii: 1720648115. doi: 10.1073/pnas.1720648115. PubMed 29735711.
Backbone
  Vector backbone: pCMV(MinDis) [variant of pDisplay]
  Backbone manufacturer: modified from Invitrogen
  Backbone size w/o insert (bp): 5300
  Total vector size (bp): 6829
  Modifications to backbone: From pDisplay: Hemagglutinin (HA) tag removed
  Vector type: Mammalian Expression
  Selectable markers: Neomycin (select with G418)
Growth in bacteria
  Bacterial resistance: Ampicillin, 100 μg/mL
  Growth temperature: 37°C
  Growth strain: DH5alpha
  Copy number: High Copy
Gene/Insert
  Gene/Insert name: iGluSnFR E25D variant (alt name: iGluf)
  Species: Escherichia coli (strain K12)
  Insert size (bp): 1569
  Mutation: Changed Glu 25 to Asp
  GenBank ID: 21239023 21239023
  Promoter: CMV
  Tag / fusion protein: PDGFR (C terminal on insert); Myc (C terminal on insert)
  Cloning method: Restriction Enzyme; 5′ cloning site BglII (not destroyed); 3′ cloning site PstI (not destroyed)
  Sequencing primers: 5′ CMV-F; 3′ BGH-rev
Resource information
  A portion of this plasmid was derived from a plasmid made by: pCMV(MinDis).iGluSnFR vector was obtained from Addgene
Terms and licenses: Academic/Nonprofit Terms; Industry Terms: Not Available to Industry
Depositor comments: pCMV iGluf is the E25D variant of iGluSnFR. (iGluSnFR was created by Marvin et al.2013) bioRxiv: https://doi.org/10.1101/233494
How to cite: pCMV iGluf was a gift from Katalin Torok (Addgene plasmid # 105833 ; http://n2t.net/addgene:105833 ; RRID:Addgene_105833)
