[The description below was written by a language model from this plasmid's Addgene catalogue record and pLannotate feature annotations shown in this document.]
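Description:
pCMV iGluf is a mammalian expression plasmid encoding a fast-responding, genetically encoded fluorescent indicator for extracellular glutamate. It is built on pCMV(MinDis), a variant of the pDisplay cell-surface display vector from which the hemagglutinin tag has been removed, and was derived from the corresponding iGluSnFR plasmid. In bacteria it is maintained at high copy through a ColE1/pUC-type origin and selected with ampicillin via β-lactamase. An f1 origin is also present. For mammalian cells, an SV40 early promoter drives a Tn5 neomycin phosphotransferase gene, terminated by an HSV TK polyadenylation signal, which allows G418 selection. The short fragments annotated as an HIV-1 LTR, a bleomycin-binding protein gene and extra SV40 or bGH pieces appear to be backbone remnants rather than functional units.

The payload is the E25D point mutant of iGluSnFR, expressed from the CMV immediate early enhancer and promoter and ended by the bGH polyadenylation signal. A T7 promoter lies upstream of the coding region. The open reading frame begins with the mouse Igκ leader, which directs the protein into the secretory pathway. This is followed by sequence from the Escherichia coli K12 periplasmic glutamate/aspartate-binding protein GltI and then a GFP-derived fluorescent domain annotated as cEGFP. The feature table marks only one GltI fragment, ahead of the fluorescent protein. A C-terminal Myc tag (listed in the catalogue entry but not annotated) and the PDGFRβ transmembrane domain anchor the sensor on the outer face of the plasma membrane. There, glutamate binding is reported as a change in fluorescence. The record describes iGluf as a fast indicator, and the associated work used such sensors to resolve high-frequency glutamate release at Schaffer collateral synapses.
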