Features (pLannotate 1.2.2; 20 found; start..end, strand, type, name):
     46..425     +  enhancer       CMV enhancer: human cytomegalovirus immediate early enhancer
    426..626     +  promoter       CMV promoter: human cytomegalovirus (CMV) immediate early promoter
    628..658     +  LTR            5' LTR (truncated) (fragment): truncated 5' long terminal repeat (LTR) from HIV-1
    674..692     +  promoter       T7 promoter: promoter for bacteriophage T7 RNA polymerase
    773..835     +  sig_peptide    Igκ leader: leader sequence from mouse immunoglobulin κ light chain
    842..1582    +  CDS            gltI (fragment): GLTI_ECOLI - Also known as ybeJ, yzzK. Experimental evidence at protein level: Swiss-Prot protein existence level 1. Part of the ABC transporter complex GltIJKL involved in glutamate and aspartate uptake. Binds to both glutamate and aspartate. From Escherichia coli (strain K12).
   1595..2317    +  CDS            cEGFP: cEGFP is a basic (constitutively fluorescent) green fluorescent protein published in 2008, derived from Aequorea victoria.
   2447..2593    +  CDS            PDGFRβ TM domain: transmembrane domain from platelet derived growth factor receptor beta
   2621..2732    +  polyA_signal   bGH poly(A) signal: bovine growth hormone polyadenylation signal
   2849..2867    +  promoter       SV40 promoter (fragment): SV40 enhancer and early promoter
   2977..3565    -  rep_origin     ori: high-copy-number ColE1/pMB1/pBR322/pUC origin of replication
   3787..3803    +  polyA_signal   bGH poly(A) signal (fragment): bovine growth hormone polyadenylation signal
   3894..3941    -  polyA_signal   HSV TK poly(A) signal: herpes simplex virus thymidine kinase polyadenylation signal (Cole and Stacy, 1985)
   4000..4152    -  CDS            ble (fragment): BLE_KLEPN - Experimental evidence at protein level: Swiss-Prot protein existence level 1. Binding protein with a strong affinity to the bleomycin family of antibiotics. Binds to CL990; an antimitotic-antibiotic compound. From Klebsiella pneumoniae.
   4173..4967    -  CDS            NeoR/KanR: aminoglycoside phosphotransferase from Tn5; aph(3')-II (or nptII); confers resistance to neomycin, kanamycin, and G418 (Geneticin®)
   5002..5355    -  promoter       SV40 promoter: SV40 enhancer and early promoter
   5357..5374    -  promoter       AmpR promoter (fragment): bla
   5415..6275    -  CDS            AmpR: β-lactamase; bla; confers resistance to ampicillin, carbenicillin, and related antibiotics
   6276..6380    -  promoter       AmpR promoter: bla
   6407..7       +  rep_origin     f1 ori (across the origin) (sequence partly withheld): f1 bacteriophage origin of replication; arrow indicates direction of (+) strand synthesis
>Addgene plasmid #105833 | pCMV iGluf | addgene full sequence | sequence record 211679 | Addgene NGS Result
GCGAATTTTAACAAAATATTAACGCTTACAATTTACGCGCGCGTTGACATTGATTATTGACTAGTTATTA
ATAGTAATCAATTACGGGGTCATTAGTTCATAGCCCATATATGGAGTTCCGCGTTACATAACTTACGGTA
AATGGCCCGCCTGGCTGACCGCCCAACGACCCCCGCCCATTGACGTCAATAATGACGTATGTTCCCATAG
TAACGCCAATAGGGACTTTCCATTGACGTCAATGGGTGGAGTATTTACGGTAAACTGCCCACTTGGCAGT
ACATCAAGTGTATCATATGCCAAGTACGCCCCCTATTGACGTCAATGACGGTAAATGGCCCGCCTGGCAT
TATGCCCAGTACATGACCTTATGGGACTTTCCTACTTGGCAGTACATCTACGTATTAGTCATCGCTATTA
CCATGGTGATGCGGTTTTGGCAGTACATCAATGGGCGTGGATAGCGGTTTGACTCACGGGGATTTCCAAG
TCTCCACCCCATTGACGTCAATGGGAGTTTGTTTTGGCACCAAAATCAACGGGACTTTCCAAAATGTCGT
AACAACTCCGCCCCATTGACGCAAATGGGCGGTAGGCGTGTACGGTGGGAGGTCTATATAAGCAGAACTC
TCTGGCTAACTAGAGAACCCACTGCTTACTGGCTTATCGAAATTAATACGACTCACTATAGGGAGACCCA
AGCTTGGTACCGAACTCGGATCCACTAGTAACGGCCGCCAGTGTGCTGGAATTCGGCTTGGGGATATCCA
CCATGGAGACAGACACACTCCTGCTATGGGTACTGCTGCTCTGGGTTCCAGGTTCCACTGGTGACAGATC
TGCCGCAGGCAGCACGCTGGACAAAATCGCCAAAAACGGTGTGATTGTCGTCGGTCACCGTGATTCTTCA
GTGCCTTTCTCTTATTACGACAATCAGCAAAAAGTGGTGGGTTACTCGCAGGATTACTCCAACGCCATTG
TTGAAGCAGTGAAAAAGAAACTCAACAAACCGGACTTGCAGGTAAAACTGATTCCGATTACCTCACAAAA
CCGTATTCCACTGCTGCAAAACGGCACTTTCGATTTTGAATGTGGTTCTACCACCAACAACGTCGAACGC
CAAAAACAGGCGGCTTTCTCTGACACTATTTTCGTGGTCGGTACGCGCCTGTTGACCAAAAAGGGTGGCG
ATATCAAAGATTTTGCCAACCTGAAAGACAAAGCCGTAGTCGTCACTTCCGGCACTACCTCTGAAGTTTT
GCTCAACAAACTGAATGAAGAGCAAAAAATGAATATGCGCATCATCAGCGCCAAAGATCACGGTGACTCT
TTCCGCACCCTGGAAAGCGGTCGTGCCGTTGCCTTTATGATGGATGACGTGCTGCTGGCCGGTGAACGTG
CGAAAGCGAAGAAACCAGACAACTGGGAAATCGTCGGCAAGCCGCAGTCTCAGGAGGCCTACGGTTGTAT
GTTGCGTAAAGATGATCCGCAGTTCAAAAAGCTGATGGATGACACCATCGCTCAGGTGCAGACCTCCGGT
GAAGCGGAAAAATGGTTTGATAAGTGGTTCAAAAATCCAATTCTGGTGAGCCACAACGTCTATATCATGG
CCGACAAGCAGAGGAACGGCATCAAGGCGAACTTCAAGATCCGCCACAACATCGAGGACGGCGGCGTGCA
GCTCGCCTACCACTACCAGCAGAACACCCCCATCGGCGACGGCCCCGTGCTGCTGCCCGACAACCACTAC
CTGAGCACCCAGTCCAAACTTTCGAAAGACCCCAACGAGAAGCGCGATCACATGGTCCTGCTGGAGTTCG
TGACCGCCGCCGGGATCACTCTCGGCATGGACGAGCTGTACAAGGGCGGTACCGGAGGGAGCATGGTGAG
CAAGGGCGAGGAGCTGTTCACCGGGGTGGTGCCCATCCTGGTCGAGCTGGACGGCGACGTAAACGGCCAC
AAGTTCAGCGTGTCCGGCGAGGGTGAGGGCGATGCCACCTACGGCAAGCTGACCCTGAAGTTCATCTGCA
CCACCGGCAAGCTGCCCGTGCCCTGGCCCACCCTCGTGACCACCCTGACCTACGGCGTGCAGTGCTTCAG
CCGCTACCCCGACCACATGAAGCAGCACGACTTCTTCAAGTCCGCCATGCCCGAAGGCTACATCCAGGAG
CGCACCATCTTCTTCAAGGACGACGGCAACTACAAGACCCGCGCCGAGGTGAAGTTCGAGGGCGACACCC
TGGTGAACCGCATCGAGCTGAAGGGCATCGACTTCAAGGAGGACGGCAACATCCTGGGGCATAAGCTGGA
GTACAACTTTAACAACCCCCTGAACATGAATTTCGAACTGTCAGACGAAATGAAAGCACTGTTCAAAGAA
CCGAATGACAAGGCACTGAAACTGCAGGTCGACGAACAAAAACTCATCTCAGAAGAGGATCTGAATGCTG
TGGGCCAGGACACGCAGGAGGTCATCGTGGTGCCACACTCCTTGCCCTTTAAGGTGGTGGTGATCTCAGC
CATCCTGGCCCTGGTGGTGCTCACCATCATCTCCCTTATCATCCTCATCATGCTTTGGCAGAAGAAGCCA
CGTTAGGCGGCCGCTCGAGATCAGCCTCGACTGTGCCTTCTAGTTGCCAGCCATCTGTTGTTTGCCCCTC
CCCCGTGCCTTCCTTGACCCTGGAAGGTGCCACTCCCACTGTCCTTTCCTAATAAAATGAGGAAATTGCA
TCGCATTGTCTGAGTAGGTGTCATTCTATTCTGGGGGGTGGGGTGGGGCAGGACAGCAAGGGGGAGGATT
GGGAAGACAATAGCAGGCGTGCTGGGGATGCGGTGGGCTCTATGGCTTCTGAGGCGGAAAGAACCAGTGG
CGGTAATACGGTTATCCACAGAATCAGGGGATAACGCAGGAAAGAACATGTGAGCAAAAGGCCAGCAAAA
GGCCAGGAACCGTAAAAAGGCCGCGTTGCTGGCGTTTTTCCATAGGCTCCGCCCCCCTGACGAGCATCAC
AAAAATCGACGCTCAAGTCAGAGGTGGCGAAACCCGACAGGACTATAAAGATACCAGGCGTTTCCCCCTG
GAAGCTCCCTCGTGCGCTCTCCTGTTCCGACCCTGCCGCTTACCGGATACCTGTCCGCCTTTCTCCCTTC
GGGAAGCGTGGCGCTTTCTCATAGCTCACGCTGTAGGTATCTCAGTTCGGTGTAGGTCGTTCGCTCCAAG
CTGGGCTGTGTGCACGAACCCCCCGTTCAGCCCGACCGCTGCGCCTTATCCGGTAACTATCGTCTTGAGT
CCAACCCGGTAAGACACGACTTATCGCCACTGGCAGCAGCCACTGGTAACAGGATTAGCAGAGCGAGGTA
TGTAGGCGGTGCTACAGAGTTCTTGAAGTGGTGGCCTAACTACGGCTACACTAGAAGAACAGTATTTGGT
ATCTGCGCTCTGCTGAAGCCAGTTACCTTCGGAAAAAGAGTTGGTAGCTCTTGATCCGGCAAACAAACCA
CCGCTGGTAGCGGTGGTTTTTTTGTTTGCAAGCAGCAGATTACGCGCAGAAAAAAAGGATCTCAAGAAGA
TCCTTTGATCTTTTCTACGGGGTCTGACGCTCAGTGGAACGAAAACTCACGTTAAGGGATTTTGGTCATG
AGATTATCAAAAAGGATCTTCACCTAGATCCTTTTAAATTAAAAATGAAGTTTTAAATCAATCTAAAGTA
TATATGAGTAACCTGAGGCTATGGCAGGGCCTGCCGCCCCGACGTTGGCTGCGAGCCCTGGGCCTTCACC
CGAACTTGGGGGGTGGGGTGGGGAAAAGGAAGAAACGCGGGCGTATTGGCCCCAATGGGGTCTCGGTGGG
GTATCGACAGAGTGCCAGCCCTGGGACCGAACCCCGCGTTTATGAACAAACGACCCAACACCGTGCGTTT
TATTCTGTCTTTTTATTGCCGTCATAGCGCGGGTTCCTTCCGGTATTGTCTCCTTCCGTGTTTCAGTTAG
CCTCCCCCTAGGGTGGGCGAAGAACTCCAGCATGAGATCCCCGCGCTGGAGGATCATCCAGCCGGCGTCC
CGGAAAACGATTCCGAAGCCCAACCTTTCATAGAAGGCGGCGGTGGAATCGAAATCTCGTGATGGCAGGT
TGGGCGTCGCTTGGTCGGTCATTTCGAACCCCAGAGTCCCGCTCAGAAGAACTCGTCAAGAAGGCGATAG
AAGGCGATGCGCTGCGAATCGGGAGCGGCGATACCGTAAAGCACGAGGAAGCGGTCAGCCCATTCGCCGC
CAAGCTCTTCAGCAATATCACGGGTAGCCAACGCTATGTCCTGATAGCGGTCCGCCACACCCAGCCGGCC
ACAGTCGATGAATCCAGAAAAGCGGCCATTTTCCACCATGATATTCGGCAAGCAGGCATCGCCATGGGTC
ACGACGAGATCCTCGCCGTCGGGCTTGCTCGCCTTGAGCCTGGCGAACAGTTCGGCTGGCGCGAGCCCCT
GATGCTCTTCGTCCAGATCATCCTGATCGACAAGACCGGCTTCCATCCGAGTACGTGCTCGCTCGATGCG
ATGTTTCGCTTGGTGGTCGAATGGGCAGGTAGCCGGATCAAGCGTATGCAGCCGCCGCATTGCATCAGCC
ATGATGGATACTTTCTCGGCAGGAGCAAGGTGAGATGACAGGAGATCCTGCCCCGGCACTTCGCCCAATA
GCAGCCAGTCCCTTCCCGCTTCAGTGACAACGTCGAGCACAGCTGCGCAAGGAACGCCCGTCGTGGCCAG
CCACGATAGCCGCGCTGCCTCGTCTTGCAGTTCATTCAGGGCACCGGACAGGTCGGTCTTGACAAAAAGA
ACCGGGCGCCCCTGCGCTGACAGCCGGAACACGGCGGCATCAGAGCAGCCGATTGTCTGTTGTGCCCAGT
CATAGCCGAATAGCCTCTCCACCCAAGCGGCCGGAGAACCTGCGTGCAATCCATCTTGTTCAATCATGCG
AAACGATCCTCATCCTGTCTCTTGATCGATCTTTGCAAAAGCCTAGGCCTCCAAAAAAGCCTCCTCACTA
CTTCTGGAATAGCTCAGAGGCCGGGCCTCGGCCTCTGCATAAATAAAAAAAATTAGTCAGCCATGGGGCG
GAGAATGGGCGGAACTGGGCGGAGTTAGGGGCGGGATGGGCGGAGTTAGGGGCGGGACTATGGTTGCTGA
CTAATTGAGATGCTTGCTTTGCATACTTCTGCCTGCTGGGGAGCCTGGGGACTTTCCACACCTGGTTGCT
GACTAATTGAGATGCTTGCTTTGCATACTTCTGCCTGCTGGGGAGCCTGGGGACTTTCCACACCCTAACT
GACACACATTCCACAGCTGGTTCTTTCCGCCTCAGGACTCTTCCTTTTTCAATAAATCAATCTAAAGTAT
ATATGAGTAAACTTGGTCTGACAGTTACCAATGCTTAATCAGTGAGGCACCTATCTCAGCGATCTGTCTA
TTTCGTTCATCCATAGTTGCCTGACTCCCCGTCGTGTAGATAACTACGATACGGGAGGGCTTACCATCTG
GCCCCAGTGCTGCAATGATACCGCGAGACCCACGCTCACCGGCTCCAGATTTATCAGCAATAAACCAGCC
AGCCGGAAGGGCCGAGCGCAGAAGTGGTCCTGCAACTTTATCCGCCTCCATCCAGTCTATTAATTGTTGC
CGGGAAGCTAGAGTAAGTAGTTCGCCAGTTAATAGTTTGCGCAACGTTGTTGCCATTGCTACAGGCATCG
TGGTGTCACGCTCGTCGTTTGGTATGGCTTCATTCAGCTCCGGTTCCCAACGATCAAGGCGAGTTACATG
ATCCCCCATGTTGTGCAAAAAAGCGGTTAGCTCCTTCGGTCCTCCGATCGTTGTCAGAAGTAAGTTGGCC
GCAGTGTTATCACTCATGGTTATGGCAGCACTGCATAATTCTCTTACTGTCATGCCATCCGTAAGATGCT
TTTCTGTGACTGGTGAGTACTCAACCAAGTCATTCTGAGAATAGTGTATGCGGCGACCGAGTTGCTCTTG
CCCGGCGTCAATACGGGATAATACCGCGCCACATAGCAGAACTTTAAAAGTGCTCATCATTGGAAAACGT
TCTTCGGGGCGAAAACTCTCAAGGATCTTACCGCTGTTGAGATCCAGTTCGATGTAACCCACTCGTGCAC
CCAACTGATCTTCAGCATCTTTTACTTTCACCAGCGTTTCTGGGTGAGCAAAAACAGGAAGGCAAAATGC
CGCAAAAAAGGGAATAAGGGCGACACGGAAATGTTGAATACTCATACTCTTCCTTTTTCAATATTATTGA
AGCATTTATCAGGGTTATTGTCTCATGAGCGGATACATATTTGAATGTATTTAGAAAAATAAACAAATAG
GGGTTCCGCGCACATTTCCCCGAAAAGTGCCACCTG
[124 nt withheld, positions 6407-6530]
C
[91 nt withheld, positions 6532-6622]
A
[49 nt withheld, positions 6624-6672]
CCTTTGACGTTGGAGTCCACGTTCTTT
[37 nt withheld, positions 6700-6736]
ACCCTATCTCGGTCTATTCTTTTGATTTATAAGGGATTTTGCCGATTTCGGCCTATTGGTTAAAAAATGA
GCTGATTTAACAAAAATTTAAC
