LOCUS       Exported 6829 bp ds-DNA circular SYN 12-MAY-2021
DEFINITION  Fast indicator for extracellular glutamate imaging.
ACCESSION   .
VERSION     .
KEYWORDS    pCMV iGluf
SOURCE      synthetic DNA construct
  ORGANISM  synthetic DNA construct
REFERENCE   1 (bases 1 to 6829)
  AUTHORS   Helassa N, Durst CD, Coates C, Kerruth S, Arif U, Schulze C, Wiegert
            JS, Geeves M, Oertner TG, Torok K
  TITLE     Ultrafast glutamate sensors resolve high-frequency release at
            Schaffer collateral synapses.
  JOURNAL   Proc Natl Acad Sci U S A. 2018 May 7. pii: 1720648115. doi:
            10.1073/pnas.1720648115.
  PUBMED    29735711
REFERENCE   2 (bases 1 to 6829)
  AUTHORS   .
  TITLE     Direct Submission
  JOURNAL   Exported May 12, 2021 from SnapGene Server 1.1.58
            http://www.snapgene.com
FEATURES             Location/Qualifiers
     source          1..6829
                     /organism="synthetic DNA construct"
                     /mol_type="other DNA"
     enhancer        9..388
                     /label=CMV enhancer
                     /note="human cytomegalovirus immediate early enhancer"
     promoter        389..592
                     /label=CMV promoter
                     /note="human cytomegalovirus (CMV) immediate early
                     promoter"
     primer_bind     543..563
                     /label=CMV-F
                     /note="Human CMV immediate early promoter, forward primer"
     primer_bind     637..656
                     /label=T7
                     /note="T7 promoter, forward primer"
     promoter        637..655
                     /label=T7 promoter
                     /note="promoter for bacteriophage T7 RNA polymerase"
     sig_peptide     736..798
                     /product="leader sequence from mouse immunoglobulin kappa
                     light chain"
                     /label=Ig-kappa leader
     primer_bind     1764..1785
                     /label=EGFP-C
                     /note="EGFP, forward primer"
     primer_bind     complement(1891..1912)
                     /label=EGFP-N
                     /note="EGFP, reverse primer"
     primer_bind     complement(2152..2171)
                     /label=EXFP-R
                     /note="For distinguishing EGFP variants, reverse primer"
     CDS             2377..2406
                     /codon_start=1
                     /product="Myc (human c-Myc proto-oncogene) epitope tag"
                     /label=Myc
                     /translation="EQKLISEEDL"
     CDS             2410..2556
                     /codon_start=1
                     /product="transmembrane domain from platelet derived growth
                     factor receptor beta"
                     /label=PDGFR-beta TM domain
                     /translation="AVGQDTQEVIVVPHSLPFKVVVISAILALVVLTIISLIILIMLWQ
                     KKPR"
     primer_bind     complement(2578..2595)
                     /label=BGH-rev
                     /note="Bovine growth hormone terminator, reverse primer.
                     Also called BGH reverse"
     polyA_signal    2584..2808
                     /label=bGH poly(A) signal
                     /note="bovine growth hormone polyadenylation signal"
     rep_origin      complement(2940..3528)
                     /direction=LEFT
                     /label=ori
                     /note="high-copy-number ColE1/pMB1/pBR322/pUC origin of
                     replication"
     primer_bind     complement(3020..3039)
                     /label=pBR322ori-F
                     /note="pBR322 origin, forward primer"
     polyA_signal    3857..3904
                     /label=HSV TK poly(A) signal
                     /note="herpes simplex virus thymidine kinase
                     polyadenylation signal (Cole and Stacy, 1985)"
     primer_bind     3929..3948
                     /label=TK-pA-R
                     /note="Thymidine kinase polyA, reverse primer"
     CDS             complement(4136..4924)
                     /codon_start=1
                     /product="aminoglycoside phosphotransferase"
                     /label=NeoR/KanR
                     /note="confers resistance to neomycin, kanamycin, and G418
                     (Geneticin(R))"
                     /translation="MIEQDGLHAGSPAAWVERLFGYDWAQQTIGCSDAAVFRLSAQGRP
                     VLFVKTDLSGALNELQDEAARLSWLATTGVPCAAVLDVVTEAGRDWLLLGEVPGQDLLS
                     SHLAPAEKVSIMADAMRRLHTLDPATCPFDHQAKHRIERARTRMEAGLVDQDDQEHQGL
                     APAELFARLKASKPDGEDLVVTHGDACLPNIMVENGRFSGFIDCGRLGVADRYQDIALA
                     TRDIAEELGGEWADRFLVLYGIAAPDSQRIAFYRLLDEFF"
     primer_bind     complement(4247..4266)
                     /label=Neo-F
                     /note="Neomycin resistance gene, forward primer"
     primer_bind     4851..4870
                     /label=Neo-R
                     /note="Neomycin resistance gene, reverse primer"
     promoter        complement(4959..5319)
                     /label=SV40 promoter
                     /note="SV40 enhancer and early promoter"
     rep_origin      4973..5111
                     /label=SV40 ori
                     /note="SV40 origin of replication"
     primer_bind     complement(5030..5049)
                     /label=SV40pro-F
                     /note="SV40 promoter/origin, forward primer"
     primer_bind     5276..5296
                     /label=pBABE 3'
                     /note="SV40 enhancer, reverse primer for pBABE vectors"
     CDS             complement(5379..6239)
                     /codon_start=1
                     /gene="bla"
                     /product="beta-lactamase"
                     /label=AmpR
                     /note="confers resistance to ampicillin, carbenicillin, and
                     related antibiotics"
                     /translation="MSIQHFRVALIPFFAAFCLPVFAHPETLVKVKDAEDQLGARVGYI
                     ELDLNSGKILESFRPEERFPMMSTFKVLLCGAVLSRIDAGQEQLGRRIHYSQNDLVEYS
                     PVTEKHLTDGMTVRELCSAAITMSDNTAANLLLTTIGGPKELTAFLHNMGDHVTRLDRW
                     EPELNEAIPNDERDTTMPVAMATTLRKLLTGELLTLASRQQLIDWMEADKVAGPLLRSA
                     LPAGWFIADKSGAGERGSRGIIAALGPDGKPSRIVVIYTTGSQATMDERNRQIAEIGAS
                     LIKHW"
     primer_bind     6002..6021
                     /label=Amp-R
                     /note="Ampicillin resistance gene, reverse primer"
     promoter        complement(6240..6344)
                     /gene="bla"
                     /label=AmpR promoter
     rep_origin      6371..6826
                     /direction=RIGHT
                     /label=f1 ori
                     /note="f1 bacteriophage origin of replication; arrow
                     indicates direction of (+) strand synthesis"
     primer_bind     complement(6458..6477)
                     /label=F1ori-R
                     /note="F1 origin, reverse primer"
     primer_bind     6668..6689
                     /label=F1ori-F
                     /note="F1 origin, forward primer"
ORIGIN
        1 cgcgcgttga cattgattat tgactagtta ttaatagtaa tcaattacgg ggtcattagt
       61 tcatagccca tatatggagt tccgcgttac ataacttacg gtaaatggcc cgcctggctg
      121 accgcccaac gacccccgcc cattgacgtc aataatgacg tatgttccca tagtaacgcc
      181 aatagggact ttccattgac gtcaatgggt ggactattta cggtaaactg cccacttggc
      241 agtacatcaa gtgtatcata tgccaagtac gccccctatt gacgtcaatg acggtaaatg
      301 gcccgcctgg cattatgccc agtacatgac cttatgggac tttcctactt ggcagtacat
      361 ctacgtatta gtcatcgcta ttaccatggt gatgcggttt tggcagtaca tcaatgggcg
      421 tggatagcgg tttgactcac ggggatttcc aagtctccac cccattgacg tcaatgggag
      481 tttgttttgg caccaaaatc aacgggactt tccaaaatgt cgtaacaact ccgccccatt
      541 gacgcaaatg ggcggtaggc gtgtacggtg ggaggtctat ataagcagaa ctctctggct
      601 aactagagaa cccactgctt actggcttat cgaaattaat acgactcact atagggagac
      661 ccaagcttgg taccgaactc ggatccacta gtaacggccg ccagtgtgct ggaattcggc
      721 ttggggatat ccaccatgga gacagacaca ctcctgctat gggtactgct gctctgggtt
      781 ccaggttcca ctggtgacag atctgccgca ggcagcacgc tggacaaaat cgccaaaaac
      841 ggtgtgattg tcgtcggtca ccgtgattct tcagtgcctt tctcttatta cgacaatcag
      901 caaaaagtgg tgggttactc gcaggattac tccaacgcca ttgttgaagc agtgaaaaag
      961 aaactcaaca aaccggactt gcaggtaaaa ctgattccga ttacctcaca aaaccgtatt
     1021 ccactgctgc aaaacggcac tttcgatttt gaatgtggtt ctaccaccaa caacgtcgaa
     1081 cgccaaaaac aggcggcttt ctctgacact attttcgtgg tcggtacgcg cctgttgacc
     1141 aaaaagggtg gcgatatcaa agattttgcc aacctgaaag acaaagccgt agtcgtcact
     1201 tccggcacta cctctgaagt tttgctcaac aaactgaatg aagagcaaaa aatgaatatg
     1261 cgcatcatca gcgccaaaga tcacggtgac tctttccgca ccctggaaag cggtcgtgcc
     1321 gttgccttta tgatggatga cgtgctgctg gccggtgaac gtgcgaaagc gaagaaacca
     1381 gacaactggg aaatcgtcgg caagccgcag tctcaggagg cctacggttg tatgttgcgt
     1441 aaagatgatc cgcagttcaa aaagctgatg gatgacacca tcgctcaggt gcagacctcc
     1501 ggtgaagcgg aaaaatggtt tgataagtgg ttcaaaaatc caattctggt gagccacaac
     1561 gtctatatca tggccgacaa gcagaggaac ggcatcaagg cgaacttcaa gatccgccac
     1621 aacatcgagg acggcggcgt gcagctcgcc taccactacc agcagaacac ccccatcggc
     1681 gacggccccg tgctgctgcc cgacaaccac tacctgagca cccagtccaa actttcgaaa
     1741 gaccccaacg agaagcgcga tcacatggtc ctgctggagt tcgtgaccgc cgccgggatc
     1801 actctcggca tggacgagct gtacaagggc ggtaccggag ggagcatggt gagcaagggc
     1861 gaggagctgt tcaccggggt ggtgcccatc ctggtcgagc tggacggcga cgtaaacggc
     1921 cacaagttca gcgtgtccgg cgagggcgag ggcgatgcca cctacggcaa gctgaccctg
     1981 aagttcatct gcaccaccgg caagctgccc gtgccctggc ccaccctcgt gaccaccctg
     2041 acctacggcg tgcagtgctt cagccgctac cccgaccaca tgaagcagca cgacttcttc
     2101 aagtccgcca tgcccgaagg ctacatccag gagcgcacca tcttcttcaa ggacgacggc
     2161 aactacaaga cccgcgccga ggtgaagttc gagggcgaca ccctggtgaa ccgcatcgag
     2221 ctgaagggca tcgacttcaa ggaggacggc aacatcctgg ggcataagct ggagtacaac
     2281 tttaacaacc ccctgaacat gaatttcgaa ctgtcagacg aaatgaaagc actgttcaaa
     2341 gaaccgaatg acaaggcact gaaactgcag gtcgacgaac aaaaactcat ctcagaagag
     2401 gatctgaatg ctgtgggcca ggacacgcag gaggtcatcg tggtgccaca ctccttgccc
     2461 tttaaggtgg tggtgatctc agccatcctg gccctggtgg tgctcaccat catctccctt
     2521 atcatcctca tcatgctttg gcagaagaag ccacgttagg cggccgctcg agatcagcct
     2581 cgactgtgcc ttctagttgc cagccatctg ttgtttgccc ctcccccgtg ccttccttga
     2641 ccctggaagg tgccactccc actgtccttt cctaataaaa tgaggaaatt gcatcgcatt
     2701 gtctgagtag gtgtcattct attctggggg gtggggtggg gcaggacagc aagggggagg
     2761 attgggaaga caatagcagg cgtgctgggg atgcggtggg ctctatggct tctgaggcgg
     2821 aaagaaccag tggcggtaat acggttatcc acagaatcag gggataacgc aggaaagaac
     2881 atgtgagcaa aaggccagca aaaggccagg aaccgtaaaa aggccgcgtt gctggcgttt
     2941 ttccataggc tccgcccccc tgacgagcat cacaaaaatc gacgctcaag tcagaggtgg
     3001 cgaaacccga caggactata aagataccag gcgtttcccc ctggaagctc cctcgtgcgc
     3061 tctcctgttc cgaccctgcc gcttaccgga tacctgtccg cctttctccc ttcgggaagc
     3121 gtggcgcttt ctcatagctc acgctgtagg tatctcagtt cggtgtaggt cgttcgctcc
     3181 aagctgggct gtgtgcacga accccccgtt cagcccgacc gctgcgcctt atccggtaac
     3241 tatcgtcttg agtccaaccc ggtaagacac gacttatcgc cactggcagc agccactggt
     3301 aacaggatta gcagagcgag gtatgtaggc ggtgctacag agttcttgaa gtggtggcct
     3361 aactacggct acactagaag gacagtattt ggtatctgcg ctctgctgaa gccagttacc
     3421 ttcggaaaaa gagttggtag ctcttgatcc ggcaaacaaa ccaccgctgg tagcggtggt
     3481 ttttttgttt gcaagcagca gattacgcgc agaaaaaaag gatctcaaga agatcctttg
     3541 atcttttcta cggggtctga cgctcagtgg aacgaaaact cacgttaagg gattttggtc
     3601 atgagattat caaaaaggat cttcacctag atccttttaa attaaaaatg aagttttaaa
     3661 tcaatctaaa gtatatatga gtaacctgag gctatggcag ggcctgccgc cccgacgttg
     3721 gctgcgagcc ctgggccttc acccgaactt ggggggtggg gtggggaaaa ggaagaaacg
     3781 cgggcgtatt ggccccaatg gggtctcggt ggggtatcga cagagtgcca gccctgggac
     3841 cgaaccccgc gtttatgaac aaacgaccca acaccgtgcg ttttattctg tctttttatt
     3901 gccgtcatag cgcgggttcc ttccggtatt gtctccttcc gtgtttcagt tagcctcccc
     3961 ctagggtggg cgaagaactc cagcatgaga tccccgcgct ggaggatcat ccagccggcg
     4021 tcccggaaaa cgattccgaa gcccaacctt tcatagaagg cggcggtgga atcgaaatct
     4081 cgtgatggca ggttgggcgt cgcttggtcg gtcatttcga accccagagt cccgctcaga
     4141 agaactcgtc aagaaggcga tagaaggcga tgcgctgcga atcgggagcg gcgataccgt
     4201 aaagcacgag gaagcggtca gcccattcgc cgccaagctc ttcagcaata tcacgggtag
     4261 ccaacgctat gtcctgatag cggtccgcca cacccagccg gccacagtcg atgaatccag
     4321 aaaagcggcc attttccacc atgatattcg gcaagcaggc atcgccatgg gtcacgacga
     4381 gatcctcgcc gtcgggcttg ctcgccttga gcctggcgaa cagttcggct ggcgcgagcc
     4441 cctgatgctc ttgatcatcc tgatcgacaa gaccggcttc catccgagta cgtgctcgct
     4501 cgatgcgatg tttcgcttgg tggtcgaatg ggcaggtagc cggatcaagc gtatgcagcc
     4561 gccgcattgc atcagccatg atggatactt tctcggcagg agcaaggtga gatgacagga
     4621 gatcctgccc cggcacttcg cccaatagca gccagtccct tcccgcttca gtgacaacgt
     4681 cgagcacagc tgcgcaagga acgcccgtcg tggccagcca cgatagccgc gctgcctcgt
     4741 cttgcagttc attcagggca ccggacaggt cggtcttgac aaaaagaacc gggcgcccct
     4801 gcgctgacag ccggaacacg gcggcatcag agcagccgat tgtctgttgt gcccagtcat
     4861 agccgaatag cctctccacc caagcggccg gagaacctgc gtgcaatcca tcttgttcaa
     4921 tcatgcgaaa cgatcctcat cctgtctctt gatcgatctt tgcaaaagcc taggcctcca
     4981 aaaaagcctc ctcactactt ctggaatagc tcagaggccg aggaggcggc ctcggcctct
     5041 gcataaataa aaaaaattag tcagccatgg ggcggagaat gggcggaact gggcggagtt
     5101 aggggcggga tgggcggagt taggggcggg actatggttg ctgactaatt gagatgcttg
     5161 ctttgcatac ttctgcctgc tggggagcct ggggactttc cacacctggt tgctgactaa
     5221 ttgagatgct tgctttgcat acttctgcct gctggggagc ctggggactt tccacaccct
     5281 aactgacaca cattccacag ctggttcttt ccgcctcagg actcttcctt tttcaataaa
     5341 tcaatctaaa gtatatatga gtaaacttgg tctgacagtt accaatgctt aatcagtgag
     5401 gcacctatct cagcgatctg tctatttcgt tcatccatag ttgcctgact ccccgtcgtg
     5461 tagataacta cgatacggga gggcttacca tctggcccca gtgctgcaat gataccgcga
     5521 gacccacgct caccggctcc agatttatca gcaataaacc agccagccgg aagggccgag
     5581 cgcagaagtg gtcctgcaac tttatccgcc tccatccagt ctattaattg ttgccgggaa
     5641 gctagagtaa gtagttcgcc agttaatagt ttgcgcaacg ttgttgccat tgctacaggc
     5701 atcgtggtgt cacgctcgtc gtttggtatg gcttcattca gctccggttc ccaacgatca
     5761 aggcgagtta catgatcccc catgttgtgc aaaaaagcgg ttagctcctt cggtcctccg
     5821 atcgttgtca gaagtaagtt ggccgcagtg ttatcactca tggttatggc agcactgcat
     5881 aattctctta ctgtcatgcc atccgtaaga tgcttttctg tgactggtga gtactcaacc
     5941 aagtcattct gagaatagtg tatgcggcga ccgagttgct cttgcccggc gtcaatacgg
     6001 gataataccg cgccacatag cagaacttta aaagtgctca tcattggaaa acgttcttcg
     6061 gggcgaaaac tctcaaggat cttaccgctg ttgagatcca gttcgatgta acccactcgt
     6121 gcacccaact gatcttcagc atcttttact ttcaccagcg tttctgggtg agcaaaaaca
     6181 ggaaggcaaa atgccgcaaa aaagggaata agggcgacac ggaaatgttg aatactcata
     6241 ctcttccttt ttcaatatta ttgaagcatt tatcagggtt attgtctcat gagcggatac
     6301 atatttgaat gtatttagaa aaataaacaa ataggggttc cgcgcacatt tccccgaaaa
     6361 gtgccacctg nnnnnnnnnn nnnnnnnnnn nnnnnnnnnn nnnnnnnnnn nnnnnnnnnn
     6421 nnnnnnnnnn nnnnnnnnnn nnnnnnnnnn nnnnnnnnnn nnnnnnnnnn nnnnnnnnnn
     6481 nnnnnnnnnn nnnncnnnnn nnnnnnnnnn nnnnnnnnnn nnnnnnnnnn nnnnnnnnnn
     6541 nnnnnnnnnn nnnnnnnnnn nnnnnnnnnn nnnnnnnnnn nnnnnnannn nnnnnnnnnn
     6601 nnnnnnnnnn nnnnnnnnnn nnnnnnnnnn nnnnnncctt tgacgttgga gtccacgttc
     6661 tttaatagtg gactcttgtt ccaaactgga acaacactca accctatctc ggtctattct
     6721 tttgatttat aagggatttt gccgatttcg gcctattggt taaaaaatga gctgatttaa
     6781 caaaaattta acgcgaattt taacaaaata ttaacgctta caatttacg
//
